Addgene plasmid #200830: AAV-Syn-TRPV1-P2A-DsRed
Purpose: Transduce all neuron types with AAV to express TRPV1 along with a DsRed fluorescence reporter
Depositing lab: Hong Chen. Depositing organization: Washington University in Saint Louis. Publication: Sonothermogenetics for noninvasive and cell-type specific deep brain neuromodulation. Yang Y, Pacia CP, Ye D, Zhu L, Baek H, Yue Y, Yuan J, Miller MJ, Cui J, Culver JP, Bruchas MR, Chen H. Brain Stimul. 2021 Jul-Aug;14(4):790-800. doi: 10.1016/j.brs.2021.04.021. Epub 2021 May 11. PubMed 33989819.
Backbone
  Vector backbone: pAAV-hSyn-hM4D(Gi)-mCherry
  Backbone size w/o insert (bp): 4560
  Total vector size (bp): 7902
  Modifications to backbone: Yes
  Vector type: Mammalian Expression, AAV
Growth in bacteria
  Bacterial resistance: Ampicillin, 100 μg/mL
  Growth temperature: 37°C
  Growth strain: NEB Stable
  Copy number: High Copy
Gene/Insert
  Gene/Insert name: TRPV1-P2A-DsRed
  Species: R. norvegicus (rat)
  Insert size (bp): 3440
  Entrez Gene: Trpv1 (a.k.a. TRPV1_SON, VR.5'sv, Vr1, Vr1l1)
  Promoter: Syn
  Cloning method: Gibson Cloning
  Sequencing primers: 5′ ACTCAGCGCTGCCTCAGTCTG; 3′ GCAGCGTATCCACATAGCGTA
Terms and licenses: Academic/Nonprofit Terms; Industry Terms: Not Available to Industry
How to cite: AAV-Syn-TRPV1-P2A-DsRed was a gift from Hong Chen (Addgene plasmid # 200830 ; http://n2t.net/addgene:200830 ; RRID:Addgene_200830)
