[The description below was written by a language model from this plasmid's Addgene catalogue record and pLannotate feature annotations shown in this document.]
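Description:
AAV-Syn-TRPV1-P2A-DsRed is an adeno-associated virus transfer plasmid for mammalian expression, built by Gibson cloning into a modified pAAV-hSyn-hM4D(Gi)-mCherry backbone, with the original payload replaced by a TRPV1-P2A-DsRed cassette of about 3.4 kb. It is propagated in bacteria as a high-copy plasmid using a ColE1/pUC-type origin and ampicillin resistance (β-lactamase under its own promoter), and it also carries an f1 phage origin. The expression unit is flanked by AAV2 inverted terminal repeats, which allow the cassette to be packaged into recombinant AAV particles. In the annotated sequencing result the 3′ ITR is detected in full, whereas the 5′ ITR appears only as two short fragments. This may reflect the difficulty of sequencing or maintaining these repeats. The sequenced record is also slightly shorter than the catalogued total size of roughly 7.9 kb.

Expression is driven by the human synapsin I promoter, which restricts transcription to neurons without distinguishing neuronal subtypes. It controls a single open reading frame encoding rat Trpv1, a heat- and capsaicin-sensitive cation channel, followed by a P2A ribosome-skipping peptide and the red fluorescent protein DsRed2. The channel and the reporter are therefore produced as separate polypeptides from one transcript, and red fluorescence marks transduced cells. A WPRE downstream of the coding region enhances transcript stability and expression, and a human growth hormone polyadenylation signal terminates the message. The stated purpose is pan-neuronal AAV transduction to express TRPV1 with a fluorescent reporter. The associated work concerns sonothermogenetics, in which ultrasound-induced heating is used for noninvasive deep brain neuromodulation of TRPV1-expressing neurons.
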