Features (pLannotate 1.2.2; 18 found; start..end, strand, type, name):
     12..39      +  repeat_region  AAV2 ITR (fragment): inverted terminal repeat of adeno-associated virus serotype 2 inverted
     68..95      +  repeat_region  AAV2 ITR (fragment): inverted terminal repeat of adeno-associated virus serotype 2 inverted
    175..622     +  promoter       hSyn promoter: human synapsin I promoter; confers neuron-specific expression (Kügler et al., 2003)
    636..653     +  misc_feature   MCS (fragment): pUC18/19 multiple cloning site
    660..3173    +  CDS            Trpv1: TRPV1_RAT - Also known as Vr1, Vr1l. Experimental evidence at protein level: Swiss-Prot protein existence level 1. [Isoform 3]: Does not display channel activity in response to noxious chemical compounds, such as capsaicin and the vanilloid resiniferatoxin. Channel activity is not elicited by mildly acidic extracellular pH, and only slight channel activity is observed in response to noxiuos heat stimuli. From Rattus norvegicus (Rat).
   3192..3247    +  CDS            P2A (fragment): 2A peptide from porcine teschovirus-1 polyprotein Eukaryotic ribosomes fail to insert a peptide bond between the Gly and Pro residues, yielding separate polypeptides.
   3261..3935    +  CDS            DsRed2: DsRed2 is a basic (constitutively fluorescent) red fluorescent protein published in 2006, derived from Discosoma sp..
   3936..3992    +  misc_feature   MCS: multiple cloning site
   4018..4606    +  misc_feature   WPRE: woodchuck hepatitis virus posttranscriptional regulatory element
   4638..5114    +  polyA_signal   hGH poly(A) signal: human growth hormone polyadenylation signal
   5154..5294    +  repeat_region  AAV2 ITR: inverted terminal repeat of adeno-associated virus serotype 2 inverted
   5299..5350    -  misc_feature   bom (fragment): basis of mobility region from pBR322
   5369..5824    +  rep_origin     f1 ori (sequence partly withheld): f1 bacteriophage origin of replication; arrow indicates direction of (+) strand synthesis
   5825..5874    -  misc_feature   bom (fragment): basis of mobility region from pBR322
   5976..6011    -  CDS            rop (fragment): Rop protein, which maintains plasmids at low copy number; rop
   6106..6210    +  promoter       AmpR promoter: bla
   6211..7071    +  CDS            AmpR: β-lactamase; bla; confers resistance to ampicillin, carbenicillin, and related antibiotics
   7242..7830    +  rep_origin     ori: high-copy-number ColE1/pMB1/pBR322/pUC origin of replication
>Addgene plasmid #200830 | AAV-Syn-TRPV1-P2A-DsRed | addgene full sequence | sequence record 398422 | Addgene NGS Result
CCTGCAGGCAGCTGCGCGCTCGCTCGCTCACTGAGGCCGCCCGGGCGTCGGGCGACCTTTGGTCGCCCGG
CCTCAGTGAGCGAGCGAGCGCGCAGAGAGGGAGTGGCCAACTCCATCACTAGGGGTTCCTGCGGCCGCAC
GCGTGTGTCTAGACTGCAGAGGGCCCTGCGTATGAGTGCAAGTGGGTTTTAGGACCAGGATGAGGCGGGG
KGGGGGKGCCTACCTGACGACCGACCCCGACCCACTGGACAAGCACCCAACCCCCATTCCCCAAATTGCG
CATCCCCTATCAGAGAGGGGGAGGGGAAACAGGATGCGGCGAGGCGCGTGCGCACTGCCAGCTTCAGCAC
CGCGGACAGTGCCTTCGCCCCCGCCTGGCGGCGCGCGCCACCGCCGCCTCAGCACTGAAGGCGCGCTGAC
GTCACTCGCCGGTCCCCCGCAAACTCCCCTTCCCGGCCACCTTGGTCGCGTCCGCGCCGCCGCCGGCCCA
GCCGGACCGCACCACGCGAGGCGCGAGATAGGGGGGCACGGGCGCGACCATCTGCGCTGCGGCGCCGGCG
ACTCAGCGCTGCCTCAGTCTGCGGTGGGCAGCGGAGGAGTCGTGTCGTGCCTGAGAGCGCAGTCGAGAAG
GTACCGGATCCTCTAGAGTCGACGCCACCATGGAACAACGGGCTAGCTTAGACTCAGAGGAGTCTGAGTC
CCCACCCCAAGAGAACTCCTGCCTGGACCCTCCAGACAGAGACCCTAACTGCAAGCCACCTCCAGTCAAG
CCCCACATCTTCACTACCAGGAGTCGTACCCGGCTTTTTGGGAAGGGTGACTCGGAGGAGGCCTCTCCCC
TGGACTGCCCTTATGAGGAAGGCGGGCTGGCTTCCTGCCCTATCATCACTGTCAGCTCTGTTCTAACTAT
CCAGAGGCCTGGGGATGGACCTGCCAGTGTCAGGCCGTCATCCCAGGACTCCGTCTCCGCTGGTGAGAAG
CCCCCGAGGCTCTATGATCGCAGGAGCATCTTCGATGCTGTGGCTCAGAGTAACTGCCAGGAGCTGGAGA
GCCTGCTGCCCTTCCTGCAGAGGAGCAAGAAGCGCCTGACTGACAGCGAGTTCAAAGACCCAGAGACAGG
AAAGACCTGTCTGCTAAAAGCCATGCTCAATCTGCACAATGGGCAGAATGACACCATCGCTCTGCTCCTG
GACGTTGCCCGGAAGACAGACAGCCTGAAGCAGTTTGTCAATGCCAGCTACACAGACAGCTACTACAAGG
GCCAGACAGCACTGCACATTGCCATTGAACGGCGGAACATGACGCTGGTGACCCTCTTGGTGGAGAATGG
AGCAGATGTCCAGGCTGCGGCTAACGGGGACTTCTTCAAGAAAACCAAAGGGAGGCCTGGCTTCTACTTT
GGTGAGCTGCCCCTGTCCCTGGCTGCGTGCACCAACCAGCTGGCCATTGTGAAGTTCCTGCTGCAGAACT
CCTGGCAGCCTGCAGACATCAGCGCCCGGGACTCAGTGGGCAACACGGTGCTTCATGCCCTGGTGGAGGT
GGCAGATAACACAGTTGACAACACCAAGTTCGTGACAAGCATGTACAACGAGATCTTGATCCTGGGGGCC
AAACTCCACCCCACGCTGAAGCTGGAAGAGATCACCAACAGGAAGGGGCTCACGCCACTGGCTCTGGCTG
CTAGCAGTGGGAAGATCGGGGTCTTGGCCTACATTCTCCAGAGGGAGATCCATGAACCCGAGTGCCGACA
CCTATCCAGGAAGTTCACCGAATGGGCCTATGGGCCAGTGCACTCCTCCCTTTATGACCTGTCCTGCATT
GACACCTGTGAAAAGAACTCGGTTCTGGAGGTGATCGCTTACAGCAGCAGTGAGACCCCTAACCGTCATG
ACATGCTTCTCGTGGAACCCTTGAACCGACTCCTACAGGACAAGTGGGACAGATTTGTCAAGCGCATCTT
CTACTTCAACTTCTTCGTCTACTGCTTGTATATGATCATCTTCACCGCGGCTGCCTACTATCGGCCTGTG
GAAGGCTTGCCCCCCTATAAGCTGAAAAACACCGTTGGGGACTATTTCCGAGTCACCGGAGAGATCTTGT
CTGTGTCAGGAGGAGTCTACTTCTTCTTCCGAGGGATTCAATATTTCCTGCAGAGGCGACCATCCCTCAA
GAGTTTGTTTGTGGACAGCTACAGTGAGATACTTTTCTTTGTACAGTCGCTGTTCATGCTGGTGTCTGTG
GTACTGTACTTCAGCCAACGCAAGGAGTATGTGGCTTCCATGGTGTTCTCCCTGGCCATGGGCTGGACCA
ACATGCTCTACTATACCCGAGGATTCCAGCAGATGGGCATCTATGCTGTCATGATTGAGAAGATGATCCT
CAGAGACCTGTGCCGGTTTATGTTCGTCTACCTCGTGTTCTTGTTTGGATTTTCCACAGCTGTGGTGACA
CTGATTGAGGATGGGAAGAATAACTCTCTGCCTATGGAGTCCACACCACACAAGTGCCGGGGGTCTGCCT
GCAAGCCAGGTAACTCTTACAACAGCCTGTATTCCACATGTCTGGAGCTGTTCAAGTTCACCATCGGCAT
GGGCGACCTGGAGTTCACTGAGAACTACGACTTCAAGGCTGTCTTCATCATCCTGTTACTGGCCTATGTG
ATTCTCACCTACATCCTTCTGCTCAACATGCTCATTGCTCTCATGGGTGAGACCGTCAACAAGATTGCAC
AAGAGAGCAAGAACATCTGGAAGCTGCAGAGAGCCATCACCATCCTGGATACAGAGAAGAGCTTCCTGAA
GTGCATGAGGAAGGCCTTCCGCTCTGGCAAGCTGCTGCAGGTGGGGTTCACTCCTGACGGCAAGGATGAC
TACCGGTGGTGTTTCAGGGTGGACGAGGTAAACTGGACTACCTGGAACACCAATGTGGGTATCATCAACG
AGGACCCAGGCAACTGTGAGGGCGTCAAGCGCACCCTGAGCTTCTCCCTGAGGTCAGGCCGAGTTTCAGG
GAGAAACTGGAAGAACTTTGCCCTGGTTCCCCTTCTGAGGGATGCAAGCACTCGAGATAGACATGCCACC
CAGCAGGAAGAAGTTCAACTGAAGCATTATACGGGCTCCCTTAAGCCAGAGGATGCTGAGGTTTTCAAGG
ATTCCATGGTCCCAGGGGAGAAAGGCGCGCCCGGCTCCGGAGCCACGAACTTCTCTCTGTTAAAGCAAGC
AGGAGACGTGGAAGAAAACCCCGGTCCCATGGATCCCACCATGGCCTCCTCCGAGAACGTCATCACCGAG
TTCATGCGCTTCAAGGTGCGCATGGAGGGCACCGTGAACGGCCACGAGTTCGAGATCGAGGGCGAGGGCG
AGGGCCGCCCCTACGAGGGCCACAACACCGTGAAGCTGAAGGTGACCAAGGGCGGCCCCCTGCCCTTCGC
CTGGGACATCCTGTCCCCCCAGTTCCAGTACGGCTCCAAGGTGTACGTGAAGCACCCCGCCGACATCCCC
GACTACAAGAAGCTGTCCTTCCCCGAGGGCTTCAAGTGGGAGCGCGTGATGAACTTCGAGGACGGCGGCG
TGGCGACCGTGACCCAGGACTCCTCCCTGCAGGACGGCTGCTTCATCTACAAGGTGAAGTTCATCGGCGT
GAACTTCCCCTCCGACGGCCCCGTGATGCAGAAGAAGACCATGGGCTGGGAGGCCTCCACCGAGCGCCTG
TACCCCCGCGACGGCGTGCTGAAGGGCGAGACCCACAAGGCCCTGAAGCTGAAGGACGGCGGCCACTACC
TGGTGGAGTTCAAGTCCATCTACATGGCCAAGAAGCCCGTGCAGCTGCCCGGCTACTACTACGTGGACGC
CAAGCTGGACATCACCTCCCACAACGAGGACTACACCATCGTGGAGCAGTACGAGCGCACCGAGGGCCGC
CACCACCTGTTCCTGAGATCTCGAGCTCAAGCTTCGAATTCTGCAGTCGACGGTACCGCGGGCCCGGGAT
CCACCGGATCTAGATAAGCTTATCGATAATCAACCTCTGGATTACAAAATTTGTGAAAGATTGACTGGTA
TTCTTAACTATGTTGCTCCTTTTACGCTATGTGGATACGCTGCTTTAATGCCTTTGTATCATGCTATTGC
TTCCCGTATGGCTTTCATTTTCTCCTCCTTGTATAAATCCTGGTTGCTGTCTCTTTATGAGGAGTTGTGG
CCCGTTGTCAGGCAACGTGGCGTGGTGTGCACTGTGTTTGCTGACGCAACCCCCACTGGTTGGGGCATTG
CCACCACCTGTCAGCTCCTTTCCGGGACTTTCGCTTTCCCCCTCCCTATTGCCACGGCGGAACTCATCGC
CGCCTGCCTTGCCCGCTGCTGGACAGGGGCTCGGCTGTTGGGCACTGACAATTCCGTGGTGTTGTCGGGG
AAATCATCGTCCTTTCCTTGGCTGCTCGCCTATGTTGCCACCTGGATTCTGCGCGGGACGTCCTTCTGCT
ACGTCCCTTCGGCCCTCAATCCAGCGGACCTTCCTTCCCGCGGCCTGCTGCCGGCTCTGCGGCCTCTTCC
GCGTCTTCGCCTTCGCCCTCAGACGAGTCGGATCTCCCTTTGGGCCGCCTCCCCGCATCGATACCGAGCG
CTGCTCGAGAGATCTACGGGTGGCATCCCTGTGACCCCTCCCCAGTGCCTCTCCTGGCCCTGGAAGTTGC
CACTCCAGTGCCCACCAGCCTTGTCCTAATAAAATTAAGTTGCATCATTTTGTCTGACTAGGTGTCCTTC
TATAATATTATGGGGTGGAGGGGGGTGGTATGGAGCAAGGGGCAAGTTGGGAAGACAACCTGTAGGGCCT
GCGGGGTCTATTGGGAACCAAGCTGGAGTGCAGTGGCACAATCTTGGCTCACTGCAATCTCCGCCTCCTG
GGTTCAAGCGATTCTCCTGCCTCAGCCTCCCGAGTTGTTGGGATTCCAGGCATGCATGACCAGGCTCAGC
TAATTTTTGTTTTTTTGGTAGAGACGGGGTTTCACCATATTGGCCAGGCTGGTCTCCAACTCCTAATCTC
AGGTGATCTACCCACCTTGGCCTCCCAAATTGCTGGGATTACAGGCGTGAACCACTGCTCCCTTCCCTGT
CCTTCTGATTTTGTAGGTAACCACGTGCGGACCGAGCGGCCGCAGGAACCCCTAGTGATGGAGTTGGCCA
CTCCCTCTCTGCGCGCTCGCTCGCTCACTGAGGCCGGGCGACCAAAGGTCGCCCGACGCCCGGGCTTTGC
CCGGGCGGCCTCAGTGAGCGAGCGAGCGCGCAGCTGCCTGCAGGGGCGCCTGATGCGGTATTTTCTCCTT
ACGCATCTGTGCGGTATTTCACACCGCATA
[95 nt withheld, positions 5351-5445]
T
[46 nt withheld, positions 5447-5492]
C
[141 nt withheld, positions 5494-5634]
CCTTTGACGTTGGAGTCCACGTTCTTT
[37 nt withheld, positions 5662-5698]
ACTCTATCTCGGGCTATTCTTTTGATTTATAAGGGATTTTGCCGATTTCGGTCTATTGGTTAAAAAATGA
GCTGATTTAACAAAAATTTAACGCGAATTTTAACAAAATATTAACGTTTACAATTTTATGGTGCACTCTC
AGTACAATCTGCTCTGATGCCGCATAGTTAAGCCAGCCCCGACACCCGCCAACACCCGCTGACGCGCCCT
GACGGGCTTGTCTGCTCCCGGCATCCGCTTACAGACAAGCTGTGACCGTCTCCGGGAGCTGCATGTGTCA
GAGGTTTTCACCGTCATCACCGAAACGCGCGAGACGAAAGGGCCTCGTGATACGCCTATTTTTATAGGTT
AATGTCATGATAATAATGGTTTCTTAGACGTCAGGTGGCACTTTTCGGGGAAATGTGCGCGGAACCCCTA
TTTGTTTATTTTTCTAAATACATTCAAATATGTATCCGCTCATGAGACAATAACCCTGATAAATGCTTCA
ATAATATTGAAAAAGGAAGAGTATGAGTATTCAACATTTCCGTGTCGCCCTTATTCCCTTTTTTGCGGCA
TTTTGCCTTCCTGTTTTTGCTCACCCAGAAACGCTGGTGAAAGTAAAAGATGCTGAAGATCAGTTGGGTG
CACGAGTGGGTTACATCGAACTGGATCTCAACAGCGGTAAGATCCTTGAGAGTTTTCGCCCCGAAGAACG
TTTTCCAATGATGAGCACTTTTAAAGTTCTGCTATGTGGCGCGGTATTATCCCGTATTGACGCCGGGCAA
GAGCAACTCGGTCGCCGCATACACTATTCTCAGAATGACTTGGTTGAGTACTCACCAGTCACAGAAAAGC
ATCTTACGGATGGCATGACAGTAAGAGAATTATGCAGTGCTGCCATAACCATGAGTGATAACACTGCGGC
CAACTTACTTCTGACAACGATCGGAGGACCGAAGGAGCTAACCGCTTTTTTGCACAACATGGGGGATCAT
GTAACTCGCCTTGATCGTTGGGAACCGGAGCTGAATGAAGCCATACCAAACGACGAGCGTGACACCACGA
TGCCTGTAGCAATGGCAACAACGTTGCGCAAACTATTAACTGGCGAACTACTTACTCTAGCTTCCCGGCA
ACAATTAATAGACTGGATGGAGGCGGATAAAGTTGCAGGACCACTTCTGCGCTCGGCCCTTCCGGCTGGC
TGGTTTATTGCTGATAAATCTGGAGCCGGTGAGCGTGGGTCTCGCGGTATCATTGCAGCACTGGGGCCAG
ATGGTAAGCCCTCCCGTATCGTAGTTATCTACACGACGGGGAGTCAGGCAACTATGGATGAACGAAATAG
ACAGATCGCTGAGATAGGTGCCTCACTGATTAAGCATTGGTAACTGTCAGACCAAGTTTACTCATATATA
CTTTAGATTGATTTAAAACTTCATTTTTAATTTAAAAGGATCTAGGTGAAGATCCTTTTTGATAATCTCA
TGACCAAAATCCCTTAACGTGAGTTTTCGTTCCACTGAGCGTCAGACCCCGTAGAAAAGATCAAAGGATC
TTCTTGAGATCCTTTTTTTCTGCGCGTAATCTGCTGCTTGCAAACAAAAAAACCACCGCTACCAGCGGTG
GTTTGTTTGCCGGATCAAGAGCTACCAACTCTTTTTCCGAAGGTAACTGGCTTCAGCAGAGCGCAGATAC
CAAATACTGTTCTTCTAGTGTAGCCGTAGTTAGGCCACCACTTCAAGAACTCTGTAGCACCGCCTACATA
CCTCGCTCTGCTAATCCTGTTACCAGTGGCTGCTGCCAGTGGCGATAAGTCGTGTCTTACCGGGTTGGAC
TCAAGACGATAGTTACCGGATAAGGCGCAGCGGTCGGGCTGAACGGGGGGTTCGTGCACACAGCCCAGCT
TGGAGCGAACGACCTACACCGAACTGAGATACCTACAGCGTGAGCTATGAGAAAGCGCCACGCTTCCCGA
AGGGAGAAAGGCGGACAGGTATCCGGTAAGCGGCAGGGTCGGAACAGGAGAGCGCACGAGGGAGCTTCCA
GGGGGAAACGCCTGGTATCTTTATAGTCCTGTCGGGTTTCGCCACCTCTGACTTGAGCGTCGATTTTTGT
GATGCTCGTCAGGGGGGCGGAGCCTATGGAAAAACGCCAGCAACGCGGCCTTTTTACGGTTCCTGGCCTT
TTGCTGGCCTTTTGCTCACATGT
